>Addgene plasmid #55281 | mTagBFP2-CD81-10 | depositor partial sequence | sequence record 85686 | insert sequence
TCAGATCCGCTAGCGGTGGCCACCATGGTGTCTAAGGGCGAAGAGCTGATTAAGGAGAACATGCACATGA
AGCTGTACATGGAGGGCACCGTGGACAACCATCACTTCAAGTGCACATCCGAGGGCGAAGGCAAGCCCTA
CGAGGGCACCCAGACCATGAGAATCAAGGTGGTCGAGGGCGGCCCTCTCCCCTTCGCCTTCGACATCCTG
GCTACTAGCTTCCTCTACGGCAGCAAGACCTTCATCAACCACACCCAGGGCATCCCCGACTTCTTCAAGC
AGTCCTTCCCTGAGGGCTTCACATGGGAGAGAGTCACCACATACGAAGACGGGGGCGTGCTGACCGCTAC
CCAGGACACCAGCCTCCAGGACGGCTGCCTCATCTACAACGTCAAGATCAGAGGGGTGAACTTCACATCC
AACGGCCCTGTGATGCAGAAGAAAACACTCGGCTGGGAGGCCTTCACCGAGACGCTGTACCCCGCTGACG
GCGGCCTGGAAGGCAGAAACGACATGGCCCTGAAGCTCGTGGGCGGGAGCCATCTGATCGCAAACGCCAA
GACCACATATAGATCCAAGAAACCCGCTAAGAACCTCAAGATGCCTGGCGTCTACTATGTGGACTACAGA
CTGGAAAGAATCAAGGAGGCCAACAACGAGACCTACGTCGAGCAGCACGAGGTGGCAGTGGCCAGATACT
GCGACCTCCCTAGCAAACTGGGGCACAAGCTTAATTCCGGACTCAGATCTCGAGCTCAAGCTTCCGGAGT
GGAGGGCTGCACCAAGTGCATCAAGTACCTGCTCTTCGTCTTCAATTTCGTCTTCTGGCTGGCTGGAGGC
GTGATCCTGGGTGTGGCCCTGTGGCTCCGCCATGACCCGCAGACCACCAACCTCCTGTATCTGGAGCTGG
GAGACAAGCCCGCGCCCAACACCTTCTATGTAGGCATCTACATCCTCATCGCTGTGGGCGCTGTCATGAT
GTTCGTTGGCTTCCTGGGCTGCTACGGGGCCATCCAGGAATCCCAGTGCCTGCTGGGGACGTTCTTCACC
TGCCTGGTCATCCTGTTTGCCTGTGAGGTGGCCGCCGGCATCTGGGGCTTTGTCAACAAGGACCAGATCG
CCAAGGATGTGAAGCAGTTCTATGACCAGGCCCTACAGCAGGCCGTGGTGGATGATGACGCCAACAACGC
CAAGGCTGTGGTGAAGACCTTCCACGAGACGCTTGACTGCTGTGGCTCCAGCACACTGACTGCTTTGACC
ACCTCAGTGCTCAAGAACAATTTGTGTCCCTCGGGCAGCAACATCATCAGCAACCTCTTCAAGGAGGACT
GCCACCAGAAGATCGATGACCTCTTCTCCGGGAAGCTGTACCTCATCGGCATTGCTGCCATCGTGGTCGC
TGTGATCATGATCTTCGAGATGATCCTGAGCATGGTGCTGTGCTGTGGCATCCGGAACAGCTCCGTGTAC
TGAGGCGGATCCAAGGGCGAATTCTGCAGTCGACGGTACCGCGGGCCCGGGATCCACCGGATCTAGATAA
CTGATCATAATCAGCCATACCACATT
