>Addgene plasmid #55281 | mTagBFP2-CD81-10 | addgene partial sequence | sequence record 101301 | BFP-F 5'-CCTTCACCGAGACGCTGTA-3'
CGACATGGCCCTGAAGCTCGTGGGCGGGAGCCATCTGATCGCAAACGCCAAGACCACATATAGATCCAAG
AAACCCGCTAAGAACCTCAAGATGCCTGGCGTCTACTATGTGGACTACAGACTGGAAAGAATCAAGGAGG
CCAACAACGAGACCTACGTCGAGCAGCACGAGGTGGCAGTGGCCAGATACTGCGACCTCCCTAGCAAACT
GGGGCACAAGCTTAATTCCGGACTCAGATCTCGAGCTCAAGCTTCCGGAGTGGAGGGCTGCACCAAGTGC
ATCAAGTACCTGCTCTTCGTCTTCAATTTCGTCTTCTGGCTGGCTGGAGGCGTGATCCTGGGTGTGGCCC
TGTGGCTCCGCCATGACCCGCAGACCACCAACCTCCTGTATCTGGAGCTGGGAGACAAGCCCGCGCCCAA
CACCTTCTATGTAGGCATCTACATCCTCATCGCTGTGGGCGCTGTCATGATGTTCGTTGGCTTCCTGGGC
TGCTACGGGGCCATCCAGGAATCCCAGTGCCTGCTGGGGACGTTCTTCACCTGCCTGGTCATCCTGTTTG
CCTGTGAGGTGGCCGCCGGCATCTGGGGCTTTGTCAACAAGGACCAGATCGCCAAGGATGTGAAGCAGTT
CTATGACCAGGCCCTACAGCAGGCCGTGGTGGATGATGACGCCAACAACGCCAAGGCTGTGGTGAAGACC
TTCCACGAGACGCTTGACTGCTGTGGCTCCAGCACACTGACTGCTTTGACCACCTCAGTGCTCAAGAACA
ATTTGTGTCCCTCGGGCAGCAACATCATCAGCAACCTCTTCAAGGAGGACTGCCACCAGAAGATCGATGA
CCTCTTCTCCGGGAAGCTGTACCTCATCGGCATTGCTGCCATCGTGGTCGCTGTGATCATGATCTTCGAG
ATGATCCTGA
