[The description below was written by a language model from this plasmid's Addgene catalogue record.]
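Description:
mTagBFP2-CD81-10 is a mammalian expression plasmid that produces human CD81 (also known as TAPA1 or TSPAN28) fused to the monomeric blue fluorescent protein mTagBFP2. It is built on an mTagBFP2 backbone of about 4.75 kb without the insert. The plasmid is maintained at high copy number in E. coli under kanamycin selection. A neomycin resistance marker allows G418 selection of transfected mammalian cells, for example when deriving stable lines. No feature table accompanies the record, so the bacterial origin, the promoter driving the selection marker and the exact polyadenylation signal are not explicitly listed. The use of an SV40 polyA reverse sequencing primer does suggest that an SV40 polyadenylation signal lies downstream of the fusion.

Expression is driven by the CMV promoter, a strong constitutive promoter in most mammalian cell types. According to the record, the mTagBFP2 tag is supplied by the backbone and sits at the N terminus of CD81. The "10" in the name probably refers to the linker between the two parts, but the record does not say this, and the cloning method is listed as unknown. CD81 is a tetraspanin, a four-pass membrane protein, so the fusion serves as a localization marker for tetraspanin-containing membranes. The reported excitation and emission maxima are 399 nm and 456 nm. This blue emission suits live- or fixed-cell fluorescence microscopy, including multicolour imaging alongside green and red fluorescent proteins. The construct belongs to a set of fusions used to demonstrate how mTagBFP2 performs as a tagging protein with a chemically stable chromophore.
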