Addgene plasmid #55281: mTagBFP2-CD81-10
Purpose: Localization: Tetraspanin/Membrane, Excitation: 399, Emission: 456
Depositing lab: Michael Davidson. Depositing organization: Florida State University, Tallahassee. Publication: An enhanced monomeric blue fluorescent protein with the high chemical stability of the chromophore. Subach OM, Cranfill PJ, Davidson MW, Verkhusha VV. PLoS One. 2011;6(12):e28674. Epub 2011 Dec 8. 10.1371/journal.pone.0028674 PubMed 22174863.
Backbone
  Vector backbone: mTagBFP2
  Backbone size w/o insert (bp): 4750
  Vector type: Mammalian Expression
  Selectable markers: Neomycin (select with G418)
Growth in bacteria
  Bacterial resistance: Kanamycin, 50 μg/mL
  Growth temperature: 37°C
  Growth strain: DH5alpha
  Copy number: High Copy
Gene/Insert
  Gene/Insert name: CD81 (alt name: NM_004356)
  Species: H. sapiens (human)
  Entrez Gene: CD81 (a.k.a. CVID6, S5.7, TAPA1, TSPAN28)
  Promoter: CMV
  Tag / fusion protein: mTagBFP2 (N terminal on backbone)
  Cloning method: Unknown
  Sequencing primers: 5′ CMV-F; 3′ SV40pA-R
Terms and licenses: Academic/Nonprofit Terms; Industry Terms
Depositor comments: . Excitation = 399; Emission = 456
How to cite: mTagBFP2-CD81-10 was a gift from Michael Davidson (Addgene plasmid # 55281 ; http://n2t.net/addgene:55281 ; RRID:Addgene_55281)
